>Addgene plasmid #206335 | pET15-VraS - E276K | addgene full sequence | sequence record 406171 | Addgene NGS Result
TAATACGACTCACTATAGGGGAATTGTGAGCGGATAACAATTCCCCTCTAGAAATAATTTTGTTTAACTT
TAAGAAGGAGATATACCATGGGCGAGCTCAGCAGCCATCATCATCATCATCACAGCAGCGGCCATATGGA
GGATCTGTACTTTCAGAGCTGCATGGAGGGTGAAACCGTGGGCATCAACGACCAGAACATCGAGATTTAC
AGCGAAACCCTGGATCTGTATCACACCCTGGTTCCGCTGAACCAGGAGCTGCACAAGCTGCGTCTGAAAA
CCCAAAACCTGACCAACGAAAACTACAACATCAACGACGTGAAGGTTAAGAAAATCATTGAGGATGAACG
TCAACGTCTGGCGCGTGAGCTGCACGACAGCGTGAGCCAGCAACTGTTCGCGGCGAGCATGATGCTGAGC
GCGATTAAGGAGACCAAACTGGAACCGCCGCTGGACCAGCAAATCCCGATTCTGGAGAAAATGGTTCAGG
ATAGCCAACTGGAAATGCGTGCGCTGCTGCTGCACCTGCGTCCGCTGGGTCTGAAGGATAAAAGCCTGGG
CGAGGGCATCAAGGACCTGGTGATTGATCTGCAGAAGAAAGTTCCGATGAAAGTGGTTCACGAAATCCAA
GACTTCAAGGTGCCGAAAGGCATTGAGGATCACCTGTTTCGTATCACCCAGGAAGCGATTAGCAACACCC
TGCGTCACAGCAACGGTACCAAGGTGACCGTTAAGCTGTTCAACAAAGACGATTACCTGCTGCTGCGTAT
CCAGGACAACGGCAAGGGCTTTAACGTTGATGAGAAACTGGAACAAAGCTATGGTCTGAAGAACATGCGT
GAGCGTGCGCTGGAAATCGGCGCGACCTTTCACATTGTGAGCCTGCCGGACAGCGGTACCCGTATTGAGG
TTAAGGCGCCGCTGAACAAAGAAGATAGCTATGACGATTAACCCGGGTCGACTCGAGGATCCGGCTGCTA
ACAAAGCCCGAAAGGAAGCTGAGTTGGCTGCTGCCACCGCTGAGCAATAACTAGCATAACCCCTTGGGGC
CTCTAAACGGGTCTTGAGGGGTTTTTTGCTGAAAGGAGGAACTATATCCGGATTGGCGAATGGG
[124 nt withheld, positions 1115-1238]
C
[91 nt withheld, positions 1240-1330]
A
[49 nt withheld, positions 1332-1380]
CCTTTGACGTTGGAGTCCACGTTCTTT
[37 nt withheld, positions 1408-1444]
ACCCTATCTCGGTCTATTCTTTTGATTTATAAGGGATTTTGCCGATTTCGGCCTATTGGTTAAAAAATGA
GCTGATTTAACAAAAATTTAACGCGAATTTTAACAAAATATTAACGCTTACAATTTAGGTGGCACTTTTC
GGGGAAATGTGCGCGGAACCCCTATTTGTTTATTTTTCTAAATACATTCAAATATGTATCCGCTCATGAG
ACAATAACCCTGATAAATGCTTCAATAATATTGAAAAAGGAAGAGTATGAGTATTCAACATTTCCGTGTC
GCCCTTATTCCCTTTTTTGCGGCATTTTGCCTTCCTGTTTTTGCTCACCCAGAAACGCTGGTGAAAGTAA
AAGATGCTGAAGATCAGTTGGGTGCACGAGTGGGTTACATCGAACTGGATCTCAACAGCGGTAAGATCCT
TGAGAGTTTTCGCCCCGAAGAACGTTTTCCAATGATGAGCACTTTTAAAGTTCTGCTATGTGGCGCGGTA
TTATCCCGTATTGACGCCGGGCAAGAGCAACTCGGTCGCCGCATACACTATTCTCAGAATGACTTGGTTG
AGTACTCACCAGTCACAGAAAAGCATCTTACGGATGGCATGACAGTAAGAGAATTATGCAGTGCTGCCAT
AACCATGAGTGATAACACTGCGGCCAACTTACTTCTGACAACGATCGGAGGACCGAAGGAGCTAACCGCT
TTTTTGCACAACATGGGGGATCATGTAACTCGCCTTGATCGTTGGGAACCGGAGCTGAATGAAGCCATAC
CAAACGACGAGCGTGACACCACGATGCCTGCAGCAATGGCAACAACGTTGCGCAAACTATTAACTGGCGA
ACTACTTACTCTAGCTTCCCGGCAACAATTAATAGACTGGATGGAGGCGGATAAAGTTGCAGGACCACTT
CTGCGCTCGGCCCTTCCGGCTGGCTGGTTTATTGCTGATAAATCTGGAGCCGGTGAGCGTGGGTCTCGCG
GTATCATTGCAGCACTGGGGCCAGATGGTAAGCCCTCCCGTATCGTAGTTATCTACACGACGGGGAGTCA
GGCAACTATGGATGAACGAAATAGACAGATCGCTGAGATAGGTGCCTCACTGATTAAGCATTGGTAACTG
TCAGACCAAGTTTACTCATATATACTTTAGATTGATTTAAAACTTCATTTTTAATTTAAAAGGATCTAGG
TGAAGATCCTTTTTGATAATCTCATGACCAAAATCCCTTAACGTGAGTTTTCGTTCCACTGAGCGTCAGA
CCCCGTAGAAAAGATCAAAGGATCTTCTTGAGATCCTTTTTTTCTGCGCGTAATCTGCTGCTTGCAAACA
AAAAAACCACCGCTACCAGCGGTGGTTTGTTTGCCGGATCAAGAGCTACCAACTCTTTTTCCGAAGGTAA
CTGGCTTCAGCAGAGCGCAGATACCAAATACTGTCCTTCTAGTGTAGCCGTAGTTAGGCCACCACTTCAA
GAACTCTGTAGCACCGCCTACATACCTCGCTCTGCTAATCCTGTTACCAGTGGCTGCTGCCAGTGGCGAT
AAGTCGTGTCTTACCGGGTTGGACTCAAGACGATAGTTACCGGATAAGGCGCAGCGGTCGGGCTGAACGG
GGGGTTCGTGCACACAGCCCAGCTTGGAGCGAACGACCTACACCGAACTGAGATACCTACAGCGTGAGCT
ATGAGAAAGCGCCACGCTTCCCGAAGGGAGAAAGGCGGACAGGTATCCGGTAAGCGGCAGGGTCGGAACA
GGAGAGCGCACGAGGGAGCTTCCAGGGGGAAACGCCTGGTATCTTTATAGTCCTGTCGGGTTTCGCCACC
TCTGACTTGAGCGTCGATTTTTGTGATGCTCGTCAGGGGGGCGGAGCCTATGGAAAAACGCCAGCAACGC
GGCCTTTTTACGGTTCCTGGCCTTTTGCTGGCCTTTTGCTCACATGTTCTTTCCTGCGTTATCCCCTGAT
TCTGTGGATAACCGTATTACCGCCTTTGAGTGAGCTGATACCGCTCGCCGCAGCCGAACGACCGAGCGCA
GCGAGTCAGTGAGCGAGGAAGCGGAAGAGCGCCTGATGCGGTATTTTCTCCTTACGCATCTGTGCGGTAT
TTCACACCGCAATGGTGCACTCTCAGTACAATCTGCTCTGATGCCGCATAGTTAAGCCAGTATACACTCC
GCTATCGCTACGTGACTGGGTCATGGCTGCGCCCCGACACCCGCCAACACCCGCTGACGCGCCCTGACGG
GCTTGTCTGCTCCCGGCATCCGCTTACAGACAAGCTGTGACCGTCTCCGGGAGCTGCATGTGTCAGAGGT
TTTCACCGTCATCACCGAAACGCGCGAGGCAGCTGCGGTAAAGCTCATCAGCGTGGTCGTGAAGCGATTC
ACAGATGTCTGCCTGTTCATCCGCGTCCAGCTCGTTGAGTTTCTCCAGAAGCGTTAATGTCTGGCTTCTG
ATAAAGCGGGCCATGTTAAGGGCGGTTTTTTCCTGTTTGGTCACTGATGCCTCCGTGTAAGGGGGATTTC
TGTTCATGGGGGTAATGATACCGATGAAACGAGAGAGGATGCTCACGATACGGGTTACTGATGATGAACA
TGCCCGGTTACTGGAACGTTGTGAGGGTAAACAACTGGCGGTATGGATGCGGCGGGACCAGAGAAAAATC
ACTCAGGGTCAATGCCAGCGCTTCGTTAATACAGATGTAGGTGTTCCACAGGGTAGCCAGCAGCATCCTG
CGATGCAGATCCGGAACATAATGGTGCAGGGCGCTGACTTCCGCGTTTCCAGACTTTACGAAACACGGAA
ACCGAAGACCATTCATGTTGTTGCTCAGGTCGCAGACGTTTTGCAGCAGCAGTCGCTTCACGTTCGCTCG
CGTATCGGTGATTCATTCTGCTAACCAGTAAGGCAACCCCGCCAGCCTAGCCGGGTCCTCAACGACAGGA
GCACGATCATGCGCACCCGTGGGGCCGCCATGCCGGCGATAATGGCCTGCTTCTCGCCGAAACGTTTGGT
GGCGGGACCAGTGACGAAGGCTTGAGCGAGGGCGTGCAAGATTCCGAATACCGCAAGCGACAGGCCGATC
ATCGTCGCGCTCCAGCGAAAGCGGTCCTCGCCGAAAATGACCCAGAGCGCTGCCGGCACCTGTCCTACGA
GTTGCATGATAAAGAAGACAGTCATAAGTGCGGCGACGATAGTCATGCCCCGCGCCCACCGGAAGGAGCT
GACTGGGTTGAAGGCTCTCAAGGGCATCGGTCGAGATCCCGGTGCCTAATGAGTGAGCTAACTTACATTA
ATTGCGTTGCGCTCACTGCCCGCTTTCCAGTCGGGAAACCTGTCGTGCCAGCTGCATTAATGAATCGGCC
AACGCGCGGGGAGAGGCGGTTTGCGTATTGGGCGCCAGGGTGGTTTTTCTTTTCACCAGTGAGACGGGCA
ACAGCTGATTGTCCTTCACCGCCTGGCCCTGAGAGAGTTGCAGCAAGCGGTCCACGCTGGTTTGCCCCAG
CAGGCGAAAATCCTGTTTGATGGTGGTTAACGGCGGGATATAACATGAGCTGTCTTCGGTATCGTCGTAT
CCCACTACCGAGATATCCGCACCAACGCGCAGCCCGGACTCGGTAATGGCGCGCATTGCGCCCAGCGCCA
TCTGATCGTTGGCAACCAGCATCGTAGTGGGAACGATGCCCTCATTCAGCATTTGCATGGTTTGTTGAAA
ACCGGACATGGCACTCCAGTCGCCTTCCCGTTCCGCTATCGGCTGAATTTGATTGCGAGTGAGATATTTA
TGCCAGCCAGCCAGACGCAGACGCGCCGAGACAGAACTTAATGGGCCCGCTAACAGCGCGATTTGCTGGT
GACCCAATGCGACCAGATGCTCCACGCCCAGTCGCGTACCGTCTTCATGGGAGAAAATAATACTGTTGAT
GGGTGTCTGGTCAGAGACATCAAGAAATAACGCCGGAACATTAGTGCAGGCAGCTTCCACAGCAATGGCA
TCCTGGTCATCCAGCGGATAGTTAATGATCAGCCCACTGACGCGTTGCGCGAGAAGATTGTGCACCGCCG
CTTTACAGGCTTCGACGCCGCTTCGTTCTACCATCGACACCACCACGCTGGCACCCAGTTGATCGGCGCG
AGATTTAATCGCCGCGACAATTTGCGACGGCGCGTGCAGGGCCAGACTGGAGGTGGCAACGCCAATCAGC
AACGACTGTTTGCCCGCCAGTTGTTGTGCCACGCGGTTGGGAATGTAATTCAGCTCCGCCATCGCCGCTT
CCACTTTTTCCCGCGTTTTCGCAGAAACGTGGCTGGCCTGGTTCACCACGCGGGAAACGGTCTGATAAGA
GACACCGGCATACTCTGCGACATCGTATAACGTTACTGGTTTCACATTCACCACCCTGAATTGACTCTCT
TCCGGGCGCTATCATGCCATACCGCGAAAGGTTTTGCGCCATTCGATGGTGTCCGGGATCTCGACGCTCT
CCCTTATGCGACTCCTGCATTAGGAAGCAGCCCAGTAGTAGGTTGAGGCCGTTGAGCACCGCCGCCGCAA
GGAATGGTGCATGCAAGGAGATGGCGCCCAACAGTCCCCCGGCCACGGGGCCTGCCACCATACCCACGCC
GAAACAAGCGCTCATGAGCCCGAAGTGGCGAGCCCGATCTTCCCCATCGGTGATGTCGGCGATATAGGCG
CCAGCAACCGCACCTGTGGCGCCGGTGATGCCGGCCACGATGCGTCCGGCGTAGAGGATCGAGATCTCGA
TCCCGCGAAAT
Features (pLannotate 1.2.2; 20 found; start..end, strand, type, name):
      1..19      +  promoter       T7 promoter: promoter for bacteriophage T7 RNA polymerase
     20..44      +  protein_bind   lac operator: The lac repressor binds to the lac operator to inhibit transcription in E. coli. This inhibition can be relieved by adding lactose or isopropyl-β-D-thiogalactopyranoside (IPTG). lac repressor encoded by lacI
     59..81      +  RBS            RBS: efficient ribosome binding site from bacteriophage T7 gene 10 (Olins and Rangwala, 1989)
    106..122     +  CDS            capTEV™ (fragment): composite tag for in vivo biotinylation, TEV protease cleavage, and 6xHis tagging
    139..159     +  CDS            TEV site: tobacco etch virus (TEV) protease recognition and cleavage site
    163..948     +  CDS            vraS (fragment): VRAS_STAAM - Experimental evidence at protein level: Swiss-Prot protein existence level 1. Member of the two-component regulatory system PprA/PprB involved in biofilm formation by controlling the expression of many related genes including type IVb pili major subunit flp pilin, adhesin bapA or cupE fimbriae. Modulates also quorum-sensing signal production acting on both negative and positive modulators. Functions as a heme sensor histidine kinase which is autophosphorylated at a histidine residue and transfers its phosphate group to PprB. From Staphylococcus aureus (strain Mu50 / ATCC 700699).
    974..1023    +  CDS            SET1 (fragment): solubility-enhancement tag derived from T7 phage gene 10B
   1031..1078    +  terminator     T7 terminator: transcription terminator for bacteriophage T7 RNA polymerase
   1115..1543    +  rep_origin     f1 ori (sequence partly withheld): f1 bacteriophage origin of replication; arrow indicates direction of (+) strand synthesis
   1596..1700    +  promoter       AmpR promoter: bla
   1701..2561    +  CDS            AmpR: β-lactamase; bla; confers resistance to ampicillin, carbenicillin, and related antibiotics
   2732..3320    +  rep_origin     ori: high-copy-number ColE1/pMB1/pBR322/pUC origin of replication
   3506..3645    -  misc_feature   bom: basis of mobility region from pBR322
   3747..3938    -  CDS            rop: Rop protein, which maintains plasmids at low copy number; rop
   3955..4335    +  CDS            YPB1_ECOLX: Protein predicted: Swiss-Prot protein existence level 4. From Escherichia coli.
   4407..4698    -  CDS            TcR (fragment): tetracycline efflux protein; tet; confers resistance to tetracycline
   4713..4734    -  protein_bind   CAP binding site: CAP binding activates transcription in the presence of cAMP. E. coli catabolite activator protein
   4747..5829    -  CDS            lacI: lac repressor; lacI; The lac repressor binds to the lac operator to inhibit transcription in E. coli. This inhibition can be relieved by adding lactose or isopropyl-β-D-thiogalactopyranoside (IPTG).
   5830..5907    -  promoter       lacI promoter: lacI
   5915..6194    -  CDS            TcR (fragment): tetracycline efflux protein; tet; confers resistance to tetracycline
