[The description below was written by a language model from this plasmid's Addgene catalogue record and pLannotate feature annotations shown in this document.]
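Description:
pET15-VraS - E276K is a bacterial expression plasmid built on the pET15b backbone for producing a mutant form of VraS, a sensor histidine kinase from Staphylococcus aureus. It is maintained in E. coli through a ColE1/pBR322-type origin and selected with ampicillin via the β-lactamase gene. The catalogue lists it as high copy, although the feature table also shows the rop gene and bom region inherited from pBR322, which normally moderate copy number. An f1 origin and remnants of the tetracycline resistance gene are also annotated; the latter are non-functional fragments of the parental backbone.

The insert was cloned between NdeI and XhoI sites downstream of a T7 promoter with an adjacent lac operator and the T7 gene 10 ribosome binding site, and is followed by the T7 terminator. The plasmid carries its own lacI gene, so transcription is repressed until induced with IPTG in a host that supplies T7 RNA polymerase. The protein carries an N-terminal 6xHis tag from the backbone. The annotation also detects a TEV protease recognition site between the tag and the coding sequence, which would allow tag removal, though the catalogue does not mention it. The vraS feature is annotated as a fragment of about 790 nt, suggesting that only part of the kinase is encoded; the record does not specify which region. The functional text attached to that feature refers to a different two-component system and appears to be an annotation error. The E276K substitution relates to work on VraS mutations linked to antibiotic resistance, where the purified protein is used to examine catalysis, stability and substrate interactions.
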