Addgene plasmid #206335: pET15-VraS - E276K
Purpose: Bacterial Expression of E276K VraS
Depositing lab: May Abdelaziz. Depositing organization: University of Texas at Tyler. Publication: Staphylococcus aureus sensor histidine kinase VraS mutations linked to antibiotic resistance affect enzymatic catalysis, stability, and substrate interactions. Cagle-White B, Bhattarai S, Sunderhaus A, Scott E, Solis A, Marsh L, Catague KL, Sarkar A, Abdel Aziz MH. Arch Biochem Biophys. 2026 Feb;776:110715. doi: 10.1016/j.abb.2025.110715. Epub 2025 Dec 24. PubMed 41453699.
Backbone
  Vector backbone: pET15b
  Vector type: Bacterial Expression
Growth in bacteria
  Bacterial resistance: Ampicillin, 100 μg/mL
  Growth temperature: 37°C
  Growth strain: DH5alpha
  Copy number: High Copy
Gene/Insert
  Gene/Insert name: VraS
  Species: Staphylococcus aureus
  Mutation: E276K
  Tag / fusion protein: 6x His (N terminal on backbone)
  Cloning method: Restriction Enzyme; 5′ cloning site Nde I (unknown if destroyed); 3′ cloning site Xho I (unknown if destroyed)
  Sequencing primers: 5′ Unknown
Terms and licenses: Academic/Nonprofit Terms; Industry Terms: Not Available to Industry
How to cite: pET15-VraS - E276K was a gift from May Abdelaziz (Addgene plasmid # 206335 ; http://n2t.net/addgene:206335 ; RRID:Addgene_206335)
