>Addgene plasmid #206335 | pET15-VraS - E276K | depositor partial sequence | sequence record 402732 | insert
TACTTAGGGGCCTCGCTTCTTTCGGGCTTTGTTAGCAGCCGGATCCTCGAGTCGACCCGGGTTAATCGTC
ATAGCTATCCTTCTTTGTTCAGCGGCGCCTTAACCTCAATACGGGTACCGCTGTCCGGCAGGCTCACAAT
GTGAAAGGTCGCGCCGATTTCCAGCGCACGCTCACGCATGTTCTTCAGACCATAGCTTTGTTCCAGTTTC
TCATCAACGTTAAAGCCCTTGCCGTTGTCCTGGATACGCAGCAGCAGGTAATCGTCTTTGTTGAACAGCT
TAACGGTCACCTTGGTACCGTTGCTGTGACGCAGGGTGTTGCTAATCGCTTCCTGGGTGATACGAAACAG
GTGATCCTCAATGCCTTTCGGCACCTTGAAGTCTTGGATTTCGTGAACCACTTTCATCGGAACTTTCTTC
TGCAGATCAATCACCAGGTCCTTGATGCCCTCGCCCAGGCTTTTATCCTTCAGACCCAGCGGACGCAGGT
GCAGCAGCAGCGCACGCATTTCCAGTTGGCTATCCTGAACCATTTTCTCCAGAATCGGGATTTGCTGGTC
CAGCGGCGGTTCCAGTTTGGTCTCCTTAATCGCGCTCAGCATCATGCTCGCCGCGAACAGTTGCTGGCTC
ACGCTGTCGTGCAGCTCACGCGCCAGACGTTGACGTTCATCCTCAATGATTTTCTTAACCTTCACGTCGT
TGATGTTGTAGTTTTCGTTGGTCAGGTTTTGGGTTTTCAGACGCAGCTTGTGCAGCTCCTGGTTCAGCGG
AACCAGGGTGTGATACAGATCCAGGGTTTCGCTGTAAATCTCGATGTTCTGGTCGTTGATGCCCACGGTT
TCACCCTCCATGCAGCTCTGAAAGTACAGATCCTCCATATGGCCGCTGCTGTGATGATGATGATGATGGC
TGCTGAGCTCGCCCATGGTATATCTCCTTCTTAAAGTTAAACAAAATTATTTCTAGAGGGGA
